>Addgene plasmid #138343 | pCMV-BE4-SsAPOBEC3B | addgene full sequence | sequence record 276108 | Addgene NGS Result
TGCTTCGCGATGTACGGGCCAGATATACGCGTTGACATTGATTATTGACTAGTTATTAATAGTAATCAAT
TACGGGGTCATTAGTTCATAGCCCATATATGGAGTTCCGCGTTACATAACTTACGGTAAATGGCCCGCCT
GGCTGACCGCCCAACGACCCCCGCCCATTGACGTCAATAATGACGTATGTTCCCATAGTAACGCCAATAG
GGACTTTCCATTGACGTCAATGGGTGGAGTATTTACGGTAAACTGCCCACTTGGCAGTACATCAAGTGTA
TCATATGCCAAGTACGCCCCCTATTGACGTCAATGACGGTAAATGGCCCGCCTGGCATTATGCCCAGTAC
ATGACCTTATGGGACTTTCCTACTTGGCAGTACATCTACGTATTAGTCATCGCTATTACCATGGTGATGC
GGTTTTGGCAGTACATCAATGGGCGTGGATAGCGGTTTGACTCACGGGGATTTCCAAGTCTCCACCCCAT
TGACGTCAATGGGAGTTTGTTTTGGCACCAAAATCAACGGGACTTTCCAAAATGTCGTAACAACTCCGCC
CCATTGACGCAAATGGGCGGTAGGCGTGTACGGTGGGAGGTCTATATAAGCAGAGCTGGTTTAGTGAACC
GTCAGATCCGCTAGAGATCCGCGGCCGCTAATACGACTCACTATAGGGAGAGCCGCCACCATGGACCCAC
AGAGGCTGCGCCAGTGGCCCGGCCCTGGCCCAGCAAGCAGGGGCGGCTACGGCCAGCGGCCAAGAATCAG
GAACCCCGAGGAGTGGTTTCACGAGCTGTCTCCCCGGACCTTCAGCTTTCACTTCCGCAACCTGAGGTTC
GCATCCGGCCGCAATCGGTCTTATATCTGCTGTCAGGTGGAGGGCAAGAACTGCTTCTTTCAGGGCATCT
TTCAGAATCAGGTGCCACCTGACCCACCATGCCACGCAGAGCTGTGCTTCCTGTCTTGGTTCCAGAGCTG
GGGCCTGTCCCCCGATGAGCACTACTATGTGACATGGTTTATCTCTTGGAGCCCTTGCTGTGAGTGTGCC
GCCAAGGTGGCCCAGTTCCTGGAGGAGAACCGCAACGTGAGCCTGTCTCTGAGCGCCGCAAGGCTGTACT
ATTTCTGGAAGTCCGAGTCTAGAGAGGGACTGCGGAGACTGAGCGACCTGGGAGCACAAGTGGGAATCAT
GTCCTTTCAGGATTTCCAGCACTGCTGGAACAATTTTGTGCACAACCTGGGCATGCCCTTCCAGCCTTGG
AAGAAGCTGCACAAGAATTACCAGAGGCTGGTGACCGAGCTGAAGCAGATCCTGCGCGAGGAGCCTGCCA
CATATGGCTCTCCACAGGCCCAGGGCAAGGTGAGAATCGGAAGCACCGCAGCAGGACTGAGGCACAGCCA
CTCCCACACACGCTCCGAGGCACACCTGAGGCCTAACCACAGCTCCAGACAGCACAGGATCCTGAATCCT
CCACGGGAGGCCAGAGCCAGGACCTGCGTGCTGGTGGATGCCTCTTGGATCTGTTACAGAAGCGGAGGAT
CTAGCGGCGGCTCTAGCGGATCTGAGACACCTGGCACAAGCGAGTCTGCCACACCTGAGAGTAGCGGCGG
ATCTTCTGGTGGCTCTGACAAGAAGTACAGCATCGGCCTGGCCATCGGCACCAACTCTGTGGGCTGGGCC
GTGATCACCGACGAGTACAAGGTGCCCAGCAAGAAATTCAAGGTGCTGGGCAACACCGACCGGCACAGCA
TCAAGAAGAACCTGATCGGAGCCCTGCTGTTCGACAGCGGCGAAACAGCCGAGGCCACCCGGCTGAAGAG
AACCGCCAGAAGAAGATACACCAGACGGAAGAACCGGATCTGCTATCTGCAAGAGATCTTCAGCAACGAG
ATGGCCAAGGTGGACGACAGCTTCTTCCACAGACTGGAAGAGTCCTTCCTGGTGGAAGAGGATAAGAAGC
ACGAGCGGCACCCCATCTTCGGCAACATCGTGGACGAGGTGGCCTACCACGAGAAGTACCCCACCATCTA
CCACCTGAGAAAGAAACTGGTGGACAGCACCGACAAGGCCGACCTGCGGCTGATCTATCTGGCCCTGGCC
CACATGATCAAGTTCCGGGGCCACTTCCTGATCGAGGGCGACCTGAACCCCGACAACAGCGACGTGGACA
AGCTGTTCATCCAGCTGGTGCAGACCTACAACCAGCTGTTCGAGGAAAACCCCATCAACGCCAGCGGCGT
GGACGCCAAGGCCATCCTGTCTGCCAGACTGAGCAAGAGCAGACGGCTGGAAAATCTGATCGCCCAGCTG
CCCGGCGAGAAGAAGAATGGCCTGTTCGGAAACCTGATTGCCCTGAGCCTGGGCCTGACCCCCAACTTCA
AGAGCAACTTCGACCTGGCCGAGGATGCCAAACTGCAGCTGAGCAAGGACACCTACGACGACGACCTGGA
CAACCTGCTGGCCCAGATCGGCGACCAGTACGCCGACCTGTTTCTGGCCGCCAAGAACCTGTCCGACGCC
ATCCTGCTGAGCGACATCCTGAGAGTGAACACCGAGATCACCAAGGCCCCCCTGAGCGCCTCTATGATCA
AGAGATACGACGAGCACCACCAGGACCTGACCCTGCTGAAAGCTCTCGTGCGGCAGCAGCTGCCTGAGAA
GTACAAAGAGATTTTCTTCGACCAGAGCAAGAACGGCTACGCCGGCTACATTGACGGCGGAGCCAGCCAG
GAAGAGTTCTACAAGTTCATCAAGCCCATCCTGGAAAAGATGGACGGCACCGAGGAACTGCTCGTGAAGC
TGAACAGAGAGGACCTGCTGCGGAAGCAGCGGACCTTCGACAACGGCAGCATCCCCCACCAGATCCACCT
GGGAGAGCTGCACGCCATTCTGCGGCGGCAGGAAGATTTTTACCCATTCCTGAAGGACAACCGGGAAAAG
ATCGAGAAGATCCTGACCTTCCGCATCCCCTACTACGTGGGCCCTCTGGCCAGGGGAAACAGCAGATTCG
CCTGGATGACCAGAAAGAGCGAGGAAACCATCACCCCCTGGAACTTCGAGGAAGTGGTGGACAAGGGCGC
TTCCGCCCAGAGCTTCATCGAGCGGATGACCAACTTCGATAAGAACCTGCCCAACGAGAAGGTGCTGCCC
AAGCACAGCCTGCTGTACGAGTACTTCACCGTGTATAACGAGCTGACCAAAGTGAAATACGTGACCGAGG
GAATGAGAAAGCCCGCCTTCCTGAGCGGCGAGCAGAAAAAGGCCATCGTGGACCTGCTGTTCAAGACCAA
CCGGAAAGTGACCGTGAAGCAGCTGAAAGAGGACTACTTCAAGAAAATCGAGTGCTTCGACTCCGTGGAA
ATCTCCGGCGTGGAAGATCGGTTCAACGCCTCCCTGGGCACATACCACGATCTGCTGAAAATTATCAAGG
ACAAGGACTTCCTGGACAATGAGGAAAACGAGGACATTCTGGAAGATATCGTGCTGACCCTGACACTGTT
TGAGGACAGAGAGATGATCGAGGAACGGCTGAAAACCTATGCCCACCTGTTCGACGACAAAGTGATGAAG
CAGCTGAAGCGGCGGAGATACACCGGCTGGGGCAGGCTGAGCCGGAAGCTGATCAACGGCATCCGGGACA
AGCAGTCCGGCAAGACAATCCTGGATTTCCTGAAGTCCGACGGCTTCGCCAACAGAAACTTCATGCAGCT
GATCCACGACGACAGCCTGACCTTTAAAGAGGACATCCAGAAAGCCCAGGTGTCCGGCCAGGGCGATAGC
CTGCACGAGCACATTGCCAATCTGGCCGGCAGCCCCGCCATTAAGAAGGGCATCCTGCAGACAGTGAAGG
TGGTGGACGAGCTCGTGAAAGTGATGGGCCGGCACAAGCCCGAGAACATCGTGATCGAAATGGCCAGAGA
GAACCAGACCACCCAGAAGGGACAGAAGAACAGCCGCGAGAGAATGAAGCGGATCGAAGAGGGCATCAAA
GAGCTGGGCAGCCAGATCCTGAAAGAACACCCCGTGGAAAACACCCAGCTGCAGAACGAGAAGCTGTACC
TGTACTACCTGCAGAATGGGCGGGATATGTACGTGGACCAGGAACTGGACATCAACCGGCTGTCCGACTA
CGATGTGGACCATATCGTGCCTCAGAGCTTTCTGAAGGACGACTCCATCGACAACAAGGTGCTGACCAGA
AGCGACAAGAACCGGGGCAAGAGCGACAACGTGCCCTCCGAAGAGGTCGTGAAGAAGATGAAGAACTACT
GGCGGCAGCTGCTGAACGCCAAGCTGATTACCCAGAGAAAGTTCGACAATCTGACCAAGGCCGAGAGAGG
CGGCCTGAGCGAACTGGATAAGGCCGGCTTCATCAAGAGACAGCTGGTGGAAACCCGGCAGATCACAAAG
CACGTGGCACAGATCCTGGACTCCCGGATGAACACTAAGTACGACGAGAATGACAAGCTGATCCGGGAAG
TGAAAGTGATCACCCTGAAGTCCAAGCTGGTGTCCGATTTCCGGAAGGATTTCCAGTTTTACAAAGTGCG
CGAGATCAACAACTACCACCACGCCCACGACGCCTACCTGAACGCCGTCGTGGGAACCGCCCTGATCAAA
AAGTACCCTAAGCTGGAAAGCGAGTTCGTGTACGGCGACTACAAGGTGTACGACGTGCGGAAGATGATCG
CCAAGAGCGAGCAGGAAATCGGCAAGGCTACCGCCAAGTACTTCTTCTACAGCAACATCATGAACTTTTT
CAAGACCGAGATTACCCTGGCCAACGGCGAGATCCGGAAGCGGCCTCTGATCGAGACAAACGGCGAAACC
GGGGAGATCGTGTGGGATAAGGGCCGGGATTTTGCCACCGTGCGGAAAGTGCTGAGCATGCCCCAAGTGA
ATATCGTGAAAAAGACCGAGGTGCAGACAGGCGGCTTCAGCAAAGAGTCTATCCTGCCCAAGAGGAACAG
CGATAAGCTGATCGCCAGAAAGAAGGACTGGGACCCTAAGAAGTACGGCGGCTTCGACAGCCCCACCGTG
GCCTATTCTGTGCTGGTGGTGGCCAAAGTGGAAAAGGGCAAGTCCAAGAAACTGAAGAGTGTGAAAGAGC
TGCTGGGGATCACCATCATGGAAAGAAGCAGCTTCGAGAAGAATCCCATCGACTTTCTGGAAGCCAAGGG
CTACAAAGAAGTGAAAAAGGACCTGATCATCAAGCTGCCTAAGTACTCCCTGTTCGAGCTGGAAAACGGC
CGGAAGAGAATGCTGGCCTCTGCCGGCGAACTGCAGAAGGGAAACGAACTGGCCCTGCCCTCCAAATATG
TGAACTTCCTGTACCTGGCCAGCCACTATGAGAAGCTGAAGGGCTCCCCCGAGGATAATGAGCAGAAACA
GCTGTTTGTGGAACAGCACAAGCACTACCTGGACGAGATCATCGAGCAGATCAGCGAGTTCTCCAAGAGA
GTGATCCTGGCCGACGCTAATCTGGACAAAGTGCTGTCCGCCTACAACAAGCACCGGGATAAGCCCATCA
GAGAGCAGGCCGAGAATATCATCCACCTGTTTACCCTGACCAATCTGGGAGCCCCTGCCGCCTTCAAGTA
CTTTGACACCACCATCGACCGGAAGAGGTACACCAGCACCAAAGAGGTGCTGGACGCCACCCTGATCCAC
CAGAGCATCACCGGCCTGTACGAGACACGGATCGACCTGTCTCAGCTGGGAGGTGACTCTGGTGGAAGCG
GAGGATCTGGCGGCAGCACCAATCTGAGCGACATCATCGAGAAAGAGACAGGCAAGCAGCTGGTCATCCA
AGAGTCCATCCTGATGCTGCCTGAAGAGGTGGAAGAAGTGATCGGCAACAAGCCCGAGTCCGACATCCTG
GTGCACACCGCCTACGATGAGAGCACCGACGAGAACGTGATGCTGCTGACCTCTGACGCCCCTGAGTACA
AGCCTTGGGCTCTCGTGATCCAGGACAGCAACGGCGAGAACAAGATCAAGATGCTGAGCGGCGGCTCTGG
TGGCTCTGGCGGATCTACAAACCTGTCCGATATTATTGAGAAAGAAACCGGGAAACAGCTCGTGATTCAA
GAGTCTATTCTCATGCTCCCGGAAGAAGTCGAGGAAGTCATTGGAAACAAGCCTGAGAGCGATATTCTGG
TCCATACAGCCTACGACGAGTCTACCGATGAGAATGTCATGCTCCTCACCAGCGACGCTCCCGAGTATAA
GCCATGGGCACTTGTCATTCAGGACTCCAATGGGGAAAACAAAATCAAAATGCTCCCAAAGAAAAAACGC
AAGGTGGAGGGAGCTGATAAGCGCACCGCCGATGGTTCCGAGTTCGAAAGCCCCAAGAAGAAGAGGAAAG
TCTAACCGGTCATCATCACCATCACCATTGAGTTTAAACCCGCTGATCAGCCTCGACTGTGCCTTCTAGT
TGCCAGCCATCTGTTGTTTGCCCCTCCCCCGTGCCTTCCTTGACCCTGGAAGGTGCCACTCCCACTGTCC
TTTCCTAATAAAATGAGGAAATTGCATCGCATTGTCTGAGTAGGTGTCATTCTATTCTGGGGGGTGGGGT
GGGGCAGGACAGCAAGGGGGAGGATTGGGAAGACAATAGCAGGCATGCTGGGGATGCGGTGGGCTCTATG
GCTTCTGAGGCGGAAAGAACCAGCTGGGGCTCGATACCGTCGACCTCTAGCTAGAGCTTGGCGTAATCAT
GGTCATAGCTGTTTCCTGTGTGAAATTGTTATCCGCTCACAATTCCACACAACATACGAGCCGGAAGCAT
AAAGTGTAAAGCCTAGGGTGCCTAATGAGTGAGCTAACTCACATTAATTGCGTTGCGCTCACTGCCCGCT
TTCCAGTCGGGAAACCTGTCGTGCCAGCTGCATTAATGAATCGGCCAACGCGCGGGGAGAGGCGGTTTGC
GTATTGGGCGCTCTTCCGCTTCCTCGCTCACTGACTCGCTGCGCTCGGTCGTTCGGCTGCGGCGAGCGGT
ATCAGCTCACTCAAAGGCGGTAATACGGTTATCCACAGAATCAGGGGATAACGCAGGAAAGAACATGTGA
GCAAAAGGCCAGCAAAAGGCCAGGAACCGTAAAAAGGCCGCGTTGCTGGCGTTTTTCCATAGGCTCCGCC
CCCCTGACGAGCATCACAAAAATCGACGCTCAAGTCAGAGGTGGCGAAACCCGACAGGACTATAAAGATA
CCAGGCGTTTCCCCCTGGAAGCTCCCTCGTGCGCTCTCCTGTTCCGACCCTGCCGCTTACCGGATACCTG
TCCGCCTTTCTCCCTTCGGGAAGCGTGGCGCTTTCTCATAGCTCACGCTGTAGGTATCTCAGTTCGGTGT
AGGTCGTTCGCTCCAAGCTGGGCTGTGTGCACGAACCCCCCGTTCAGCCCGACCGCTGCGCCTTATCCGG
TAACTATCGTCTTGAGTCCAACCCGGTAAGACACGACTTATCGCCACTGGCAGCAGCCACTGGTAACAGG
ATTAGCAGAGCGAGGTATGTAGGCGGTGCTACAGAGTTCTTGAAGTGGTGGCCTAACTACGGCTACACTA
GAAGAACAGTATTTGGTATCTGCGCTCTGCTGAAGCCAGTTACCTTCGGAAAAAGAGTTGGTAGCTCTTG
ATCCGGCAAACAAACCACCGCTGGTAGCGGTGGTTTTTTTGTTTGCAAGCAGCAGATTACGCGCAGAAAA
AAAGGATCTCAAGAAGATCCTTTGATCTTTTCTACGGGGTCTGACGCTCAGTGGAACGAAAACTCACGTT
AAGGGATTTTGGTCATGAGATTATCAAAAAGGATCTTCACCTAGATCCTTTTAAATTAAAAATGAAGTTT
TAAATCAATCTAAAGTATATATGAGTAAACTTGGTCTGACAGTTACCAATGCTTAATCAGTGAGGCACCT
ATCTCAGCGATCTGTCTATTTCGTTCATCCATAGTTGCCTGACTCCCCGTCGTGTAGATAACTACGATAC
GGGAGGGCTTACCATCTGGCCCCAGTGCTGCAATGATACCGCGAGACCCACGCTCACCGGCTCCAGATTT
ATCAGCAATAAACCAGCCAGCCGGAAGGGCCGAGCGCAGAAGTGGTCCTGCAACTTTATCCGCCTCCATC
CAGTCTATTAATTGTTGCCGGGAAGCTAGAGTAAGTAGTTCGCCAGTTAATAGTTTGCGCAACGTTGTTG
CCATTGCTACAGGCATCGTGGTGTCACGCTCGTCGTTTGGTATGGCTTCATTCAGCTCCGGTTCCCAACG
ATCAAGGCGAGTTACATGATCCCCCATGTTGTGCAAAAAAGCGGTTAGCTCCTTCGGTCCTCCGATCGTT
GTCAGAAGTAAGTTGGCCGCAGTGTTATCACTCATGGTTATGGCAGCACTGCATAATTCTCTTACTGTCA
TGCCATCCGTAAGATGCTTTTCTGTGACTGGTGAGTACTCAACCAAGTCATTCTGAGAATAGTGTATGCG
GCGACCGAGTTGCTCTTGCCCGGCGTCAATACGGGATAATACCGCGCCACATAGCAGAACTTTAAAAGTG
CTCATCATTGGAAAACGTTCTTCGGGGCGAAAACTCTCAAGGATCTTACCGCTGTTGAGATCCAGTTCGA
TGTAACCCACTCGTGCACCCAACTGATCTTCAGCATCTTTTACTTTCACCAGCGTTTCTGGGTGAGCAAA
AACAGGAAGGCAAAATGCCGCAAAAAAGGGAATAAGGGCGACACGGAAATGTTGAATACTCATACTCTTC
CTTTTTCAATATTATTGAAGCATTTATCAGGGTTATTGTCTCATGAGCGGATACATATTTGAATGTATTT
AGAAAAATAAACAAATAGGGGTTCCGCGCACATTTCCCCGAAAAGTGCCACCTGACGTCGACGGATCGGG
AGATCGATCTCCCGATCCCCTAGGGTCTACTCTCAGTACAATCTGCTCTGATGCCGCATAGTTAAGCCAG
TATCTGCTCCCTGCTTGTGTGTTGGAGGTCGCTGAGTAGTGCGCGAGCAAAATTTAAGCTACAACAAGGC
AAGGCTTGACCGACAATTGCATGAAGAATCTGCTTAGGGTTAGGCGTTTTGCGC
Features (pLannotate 1.2.2; 18 found; start..end, strand, type, name):
     34..413     +  enhancer       CMV enhancer: human cytomegalovirus immediate early enhancer
    414..617     +  promoter       CMV promoter: human cytomegalovirus (CMV) immediate early promoter
    659..677     +  promoter       T7 promoter: promoter for bacteriophage T7 RNA polymerase
    757..1317    +  CDS            APOBEC3CA: AB3CA_FELCA - Experimental evidence at protein level: Swiss-Prot protein existence level 1. DNA deaminase (cytidine deaminase) which acts as an inhibitor of retrovirus replication and retrotransposon mobility via deaminase- dependent and -independent mechanisms (By similarity). Selectively targets single-stranded DNA and does not deaminate double-stranded DNA or single- or double-stranded RNA (By similarity). Does not reduce infectivity of foamy feline virus, feline immunodeficiency virus or feline leukemia virus (PubMed:18315870). From Felis catus (Cat) (Felis silvestris catus).
   1627..3228    +  CDS            dCas9(N): N-terminal portion of catalytically inactive Streptococcus pyogenes dCas9 carrying the D10A mutation (Zetsche et al., 2015)
   3229..5723    +  CDS            Cas9(C) (fragment): C-terminal portion of Streptococcus pyogenes Cas9 (Zetsche et al., 2015)
   6037..6285    +  CDS            UGI: UNGI_BPPB2 - Experimental evidence at protein level: Swiss-Prot protein existence level 1. This protein binds specifically and reversibly to the host uracil-DNA glycosylase, preventing removal of uracil residues from PBS2 DNA by the host uracil-excision repair system. From Bacillus phage PBS2 (Bacteriophage PBS2).
   6427..6651    +  polyA_signal   bGH poly(A) signal: bovine growth hormone polyadenylation signal
   6655..6676    +  promoter       SV40 promoter (fragment): SV40 enhancer and early promoter
   6681..6697    +  misc_feature   MCS (fragment): pBluescript multiple cloning site
   6746..6762    -  protein_bind   lac operator: The lac repressor binds to the lac operator to inhibit transcription in E. coli. This inhibition can be relieved by adding lactose or isopropyl-β-D-thiogalactopyranoside (IPTG). lac repressor encoded by lacI
   6770..6800    -  promoter       lac promoter: promoter for the E. coli lac operon
   6815..6836    -  protein_bind   CAP binding site: CAP binding activates transcription in the presence of cAMP. E. coli catabolite activator protein
   6849..6941    -  CDS            lacI (fragment): lac repressor; lacI; The lac repressor binds to the lac operator to inhibit transcription in E. coli. This inhibition can be relieved by adding lactose or isopropyl-β-D-thiogalactopyranoside (IPTG).
   7124..7712    -  rep_origin     ori: high-copy-number ColE1/pMB1/pBR322/pUC origin of replication
   7883..8743    -  CDS            AmpR: β-lactamase; bla; confers resistance to ampicillin, carbenicillin, and related antibiotics
   8744..8848    -  promoter       AmpR promoter: bla
   8919..8963    -  misc_feature   bom (fragment): basis of mobility region from pBR322
