[The description below was written by a language model from this plasmid's Addgene catalogue record and pLannotate feature annotations shown in this document.]
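Description:
pCMV-BE4-SsAPOBEC3B is a 9,084 bp mammalian expression plasmid built on a pCMV backbone and carrying a 5,685 bp synthetic insert that encodes a cytosine base editor of the BE4 architecture. It is propagated in E. coli from a high-copy ColE1/pUC-type origin and selected with ampicillin through the β-lactamase gene and its own promoter. Short remnants of lac regulatory sequences, a pBluescript polylinker, an SV40 promoter fragment and the pBR322 bom region are backbone residue. The record shows no mammalian selection marker, so the plasmid suits transient transfection.

The editor is transcribed from the human CMV immediate-early enhancer and promoter and terminated by the bovine growth hormone polyadenylation signal. A T7 promoter lies just upstream of the coding region, where it serves as a sequencing primer site and could support in vitro transcription. The open reading frame begins with a cytidine deaminase domain. The automated annotation matched this domain by homology to a feline APOBEC3 protein, but the construct name identifies it as SsAPOBEC3B; the record lists the insert species only as synthetic. The deaminase is followed by Streptococcus pyogenes Cas9 carrying the D10A mutation, annotated as two contiguous segments, consistent with the nickase used in BE4-type editors. Downstream is uracil glycosylase inhibitor (UGI) from phage PBS2, which blocks excision of the uracil produced by deamination and so favours C-to-T outcomes. Only one UGI copy is annotated, although the gap between Cas9 and this feature could hold further sequence. The catalogue lists a C-terminal bipartite nuclear localisation signal.

No guide RNA cassette is annotated, so a guide must be supplied separately. The plasmid comes from work on cytosine base editors with reduced unguided DNA and RNA off-target activity and retained on-target activity.
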