Addgene plasmid #138343: pCMV-BE4-SsAPOBEC3B
Purpose: Mammalian expression plasmid for BE4-SsAPOBEC3B
Depositing lab: Nicole Gaudelli. Depositing organization: Beam Therapeutics. Publication: Cytosine base editors with minimized unguided DNA and RNA off-target events and high on-target activity. Yu Y, Leete TC, Born DA, Young L, Barrera LA, Lee SJ, Rees HA, Ciaramella G, Gaudelli NM. Nat Commun. 2020 Apr 28;11(1):2052. doi: 10.1038/s41467-020-15887-5. PubMed 32345976.
Backbone
  Vector backbone: pCMV
  Backbone size w/o insert (bp): 3399
  Total vector size (bp): 9084
  Vector type: Synthetic Biology
Growth in bacteria
  Bacterial resistance: Ampicillin, 100 μg/mL
  Growth temperature: 37°C
  Growth strain: NEB Stable
  Copy number: High Copy
Gene/Insert
  Gene/Insert name: BE4-SsAPOBEC3B
  Species: Synthetic
  Insert size (bp): 5685
  Promoter: CMV
  Tag / fusion protein: BP-NLS (C terminal on insert)
  Cloning method: Unknown
  Sequencing primers: 5′ T7; 3′ M13R
Terms and licenses: Academic/Nonprofit Terms; Industry Terms: Not Available to Industry
How to cite: pCMV-BE4-SsAPOBEC3B was a gift from Nicole Gaudelli (Addgene plasmid # 138343 ; http://n2t.net/addgene:138343 ; RRID:Addgene_138343)
